>Addgene plasmid #98390 | pEN_TT 3xFLAG ID2 | addgene full sequence | sequence record 183535 | Addgene NGS Result
TAGGACAAATCCGCCGGGAGCGGATTTGAACGTTGTGAAGCAACGGCCCGGAGGGTGGCGGGCAGGACGC
CCGCCATAAACTGCCAGGCATCAAACTAAGCAGAAGGCCATCCTGACGGATGGCCTTTTTGCGTTTCTAC
AAACTCTTCCTGTTAGTTAGTTACTTAAGCTCGGGCCCCAAATAATGATTTTATTTTGACTGATAGTGAC
CTGTTCGTTGCAACAAATTGATAAGCAATGCTTTTTTATAATGCCAACTTTGTACAAAAAAGCAGGCTTT
AAAGGAACCAATTCAGTCGACTGGATCCCGAGTTTACTCCCTATCAGTGATAGAGAACGTATGTCGAGTT
TACTCCCTATCAGTGATAGAGAACGATGTCGAGTTTACTCCCTATCAGTGATAGAGAACGTATGTCGAGT
TTACTCCCTATCAGTGATAGAGAACGTATGTCGAGTTTACTCCCTATCAGTGATAGAGAACGTATGTCGA
GTTTATCCCTATCAGTGATAGAGAACGTATGTCGAGTTTACTCCCTATCAGTGATAGAGAACGTATGTCG
AGGTAGGCGTGTACGGTGGGAGGCCTATATAAGCAGAGCTCGTTTAGTGAACCGTCAGATCGCCACTAGA
TGGACTACAAAGACCATGACGGTGATTATAAAGATCATGACATCGATTACAAGGATGACGATGACAAGAC
TAGTATGAAAGCCTTCAGTCCCGTGAGGTCCGTTAGGAAAAACAGCCTGTCGGACCACAGCCTGGGCATC
TCCCGGAGCAAAACCCCTGTGGACGACCCGATGAGCCTGCTATACAACATGAACGACTGCTACTCCAAGC
TCAAGGAGCTGGTGCCCAGCATCCCCCAGAACAAGAAGGTGAGCAAGATGGAAATCCTGCAGCACGTCAT
CGACTACATCTTGGACCTGCAGATCGCCCTGGACTCGCATCCCACTATTGTCAGCCTGCATCACCAGAGA
CCCGGGCAGAACCAGGCGTCCAGGACGCCGCTGACCACCCTCAACACGGATATCAGCATCCTGTCCTTGC
AGGCTTCTGAATTCCCTTCTGAGTTAATGTCAAATGACAGCAAAGCACTGTGTGGCTGACAATTGGAAGA
CTAATGCGTTTTCGAGATATCTAGACCCAGCTTTCTTGTACAAAGTTGGCATTATAAGAAAGCATTGCTT
ATCAATTTGTTGCAACGAACAGGTCACTATCAGTCAAAATAAAATCATTATTTGCCATCCAGCTGCAGCT
CTGGCCCGTGTCTCAAAATCTCTGATGTTACATTGCACAAGATAAAAATATATCATCATGAACAATAAAA
CTGTCTGCTTACATAAACAGTAATACAAGGGGTGTTATGAGCCATATTCAACGGGAAACGTCGAGGCCGC
GATTAAATTCCAACATGGATGCTGATTTATATGGGTATAAATGGGCTCGCGATAATGTCGGGCAATCAGG
TGCGACAATCTATCGCTTGTATGGGAAGCCCGATGCGCCAGAGTTGTTTCTGAAACATGGCAAAGGTAGC
GTTGCCAATGATGTTACAGATGAGATGGTCAGACTAAACTGGCTGACGGAATTTATGCCTCTTCCGACCA
TCAAGCATTTTATCCGTACTCCTGATGATGCATGGTTACTCACCACTGCGATCCCCGGAAAAACAGCATT
CCAGGTATTAGAAGAATATCCTGATTCAGGTGAAAATATTGTTGATGCGCTGGCAGTGTCCCTGCGCCGG
TTGCATTCGATTCCTGTTTGTAATTGTCCTTTTAACAGCGATCGCGTATTTCGTCTCGCTCAGGCGCAAT
CACGAATGAATAACGGTTTGGTTGATGCGAGTGATTTTGATGACGAGCGTAATGGCTGGCCTGTTGAACA
AGTCTGGAAAGAAATGCATAAACTTTTGCCATTCTCACCGGATTCAGTCGTCACTCATGGTGATTTCTCA
CTTGATAACCTTATTTTTGACGAGGGGAAATTAGGCCGGGAAGCCGATCTCGGCTTGAACGAATTGTTAG
GTGGCGGTACTTGGGTCGATATCAAAGTGCATCACTTCTTCCCGTATGCCCAACTTTGTATAGAGAGCCA
CTGCGGGATCGTCACCGTAATCTGCTTGCACGTAGATCACATAAGCACCAAGCGCGTTGGCCTCATGCTT
GAGGAGATTGATGAGCGCGGTGGCAATGCCCTGCCTCCGGTGCTCGCCGGAGACTGCGAGATCATAGATA
TAGATCTCACTACGCGGCTGCTCAAACTTGGGCAGAACGTAAGCCGCGAGAGCGCCAACAACCGCTTCTT
GGTCGAAGGCAGCAAGCGCGATGAATGTCTTACTACGGAGCAAGTTCCCGAGGTAATCGGAGTCCGGCTG
ATGTTGGGAGTAGGTGGCTACGTCTCCGAACTCACGACCGAAAAGATCAAGAGCAGCCCGCATGGATTTG
ACTTGGTCAGGGCCGAGCCTACATGTGCGAATGATGCCCATACTTGAGCCACCTAACTTTGTTTTAGGGC
GACTGCCCTGCTGCGTAACATCGTTGCTGCTGCGTAACATCGTTGCTGCTCCATAACATCAAACATCGAC
CCACGGCGTAACGCGCTTGCTGCTTGGATGCCCGAGGCATAGACTGTACAAAAAAACAGTCATAACAAGC
CATGAAAACCGCCACTGCGCCGTTACCACCGCTGCGTTCGGTCAAGGTTCTGGACCAGTTGCGTGAGCGC
ATACGCTACTTGCATTACAGTTTACGAACCGAACAGGCTTATGTCAACTGGGTTCGTGCCTTCATCCGTT
TCCACGGTGTGCGTCACCCGGCAACCTTGGGCAGCAGCGAAGTCGAGGCATTTCTGTCCTGGCTGGCGAA
CGAGCGCAAGGTTTCGGTCTCCACGCATCGTCAGGCATTGGCGGCCTTGCTGTTCTTCTACGGCAAGGTG
CTGTGCACGGATCTGCCCTGGCTTCAGGAGATCGGAAGACCTCGGCCGTCGCGGCGCTTGCCGGTGGTGC
TGACCCCGGATGAAGTGGTTCGCATCCTCGGTTTTCTGGAAGGCGAGCATCGTTTGTTCGCCCAGGACTC
TAGCTATAGTTCTAGTGGTTGGCTACTAATAGGTTGTATTGATGTTGGACGAGTCGGAATCGCAGACCGA
TACCAGGATCTTGCCATCCTATGGAACTGCCTCGGTGAGTTTTCTCCTTCATTACAGAAACGGCTTTTTC
AAAAATATGGTATTGATAATCCTGATATGAATAAATTGCAGTTTCATTTGATGCTCGATGAGTTTTTCTA
ATCAGAATTGGTTAATTGGTTGTAACACTGGCAGAGCATTACGCTGACTTGACGGGACGGCGCAAGCTCA
TGACCAAAATCCCTTAACGTGAGTTTTCGTTCCACTGAGCGTCAGACCCCGTAGAAAAGATCAAAGGATC
TTCTTGAGATCCTTTTTTTCTGCGCGTAATCTGCTGCTTGCAAACAAAAAAACCACCGCTACCAGCGGTG
GTTTGTTTGCCGGATCAAGAGCTACCAACTCTTTTTCCGAAGGTAACTGGCTTCAGCAGAGCGCAGATAC
CAAATACTGTTCTTCTAGTGTAGCCGTAGTTAGGCCACCACTTCAAGAACTCTGTAGCACCGCCTACATA
CCTCGCTCTGCTAATCCTGTTACCAGTGGCTGCTGCCAGTGGCGATAAGTCGTGTCTTACCGGGTTGGAC
TCAAGACGATAGTTACCGGATAAGGCGCAGCGGTCGGGCTGAACGGGGGGTTCGTGCACACAGCCCAGCT
TGGAGCGAACGACCTACACCGAACTGAGATACCTACAGCGTGAGCTATGAGAAAGCGCCACGCTTCCCGA
AGGGAGAAAGGCGGACAGGTATCCGGTAAGCGGCAGGGTCGGAACAGGAGAGCGCACGAGGGAGCTTCCA
GGGGGAAACGCCTGGTATCTTTATAGTCCTGTCGGGTTTCGCCACCTCTGACTTGAGCGTCGATTTTTGT
GATGCTCGTCAGGGGGGCGGAGCCTATGGAAAAACGCCAGCAACGCGGCCTTTTTACGGTTCCTGGCCTT
TTGCTGGCCTTTTGCTCACATGTTCTTTCCTGCGTTATCCCCTGATTCTGTGGATAACCGTATTACCGCT
AGCATGGATCTCGGGGACGTCTAACTACTAAGCGAGAGTAGGGAACTGCCAGGCATCAAATAAAACGAAA
GGCTCAGTCGGAAGACTGGGCCTTTCGTTTTATCTGTTGTTTGTCGGTGAACGCTCTCCTGAG
Features (pLannotate 1.2.2; 13 found; start..end, strand, type, name):
    102..129     +  terminator     rrnB T2 terminator: transcription terminator T2 from the E. coli rrnB gene
    179..278     +  protein_bind   attL1: mutant version of attL; recombination site for the Gateway® LR reaction LR Clonase™
    310..624     +  promoter       tight TRE promoter: Tet-responsive promoter PTight, consisting of seven tet operator sequences followed by the minimal CMV promoter
    633..698     +  CDS            3xFLAG: three tandem FLAG® epitope tags, followed by an enterokinase cleavage site
    705..1106    +  CDS            ID2: ID2_HUMAN - Also known as BHLHB26. Experimental evidence at protein level: Swiss-Prot protein existence level 1. Transcriptional regulator (lacking a basic DNA binding domain) which negatively regulates the basic helix-loop-helix (bHLH) transcription factors by forming heterodimers and inhibiting their DNA binding and transcriptional activity. Implicated in regulating a variety of cellular processes, including cellular growth, senescence, differentiation, apoptosis, angiogenesis, and neoplastic transformation. Inhibits skeletal muscle and cardiac myocyte differentiation. Regulates the circadia
   1145..1244    -  protein_bind   attL2: mutant version of attL; recombination site for the Gateway® LR reaction LR Clonase™
   1367..1993    +  CDS            KanR (fragment): aminoglycoside phosphotransferase; aph(3')-Ia; confers resistance to kanamycin in bacteria or G418 (Geneticin®) in eukaryotes
   2027..2560    -  CDS            GmR: gentamycin acetyltransferase; aacC1; confers resistance to gentamycin
   2749..2777    -  promoter       Pc promoter: intI1 (promoter lies within the coding sequence); class 1 integron promoter
   2755..3102    -  CDS            YPR2_ECOLX (fragment): Protein predicted: Swiss-Prot protein existence level 4. From Escherichia coli.
   3107..3291    +  CDS            KanR (fragment): aminoglycoside phosphotransferase; aph(3')-Ia; confers resistance to kanamycin in bacteria or G418 (Geneticin®) in eukaryotes
   3434..4022    +  rep_origin     ori: high-copy-number ColE1/pMB1/pBR322/pUC origin of replication
   4190..4233    -  terminator     rrnB T1 terminator: Escherichia coli rrnB; transcription terminator T1 from the E. coli rrnB gene
