[The description below was written by a language model from this plasmid's Addgene catalogue record and pLannotate feature annotations shown in this document.]
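Description:
pEN_TT 3xFLAG ID2 is a Gateway entry vector built on the pEN_TTmiRc2 backbone and designed to carry a tetracycline-inducible expression cassette for human ID2 into destination vectors. It is propagated in E. coli from a high-copy ColE1/pUC-type origin and selected with gentamicin, conferred by the aacC1 gentamicin acetyltransferase gene driven by a class 1 integron Pc promoter. The feature table shows this gentamicin cassette sitting between two fragments of a kanamycin resistance gene, which suggests that the original KanR marker was interrupted by its insertion and is not expected to be functional. The rrnB T1 and T2 terminators lie upstream of attL1, on either side of the plasmid's numbering origin, where they would insulate the recombination cassette from read-through transcription from the backbone.

The payload lies between attL1 and attL2, the sites used by LR Clonase to transfer the whole segment into an attR-containing destination vector. Because the promoter lies inside the att sites, it travels with the insert. It is the tight TRE promoter, seven tet operators fused to a minimal CMV promoter, which is silent until a tetracycline-controlled transactivator is supplied, a component this plasmid does not encode. Downstream is a 3xFLAG epitope with an enterokinase cleavage site, provided by the modified backbone, followed in frame by the 402 bp ID2 coding sequence cloned between SpeI and MfeI sites from an ORFeome clone. ID2 is a helix-loop-helix protein lacking a basic DNA-binding domain that heterodimerises with bHLH transcription factors and inhibits their activity. No polyadenylation signal is annotated within the cassette. The construct serves as an intermediate for generating doxycycline-inducible, FLAG-detectable ID2 expression vectors for mammalian cells, and it was deposited with a study of triple-negative breast cancer.
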