Addgene plasmid #98390: pEN_TT 3xFLAG ID2
Purpose: Gateway entry vector for inducible expression of human ID2 with N-terminal 3xFLAG tag
Depositing lab: Kevin Janes. Depositing organization: University of Virginia. Publication: Tumor-Suppressor Inactivation of GDF11 Occurs by Precursor Sequestration in Triple-Negative Breast Cancer. Bajikar SS, Wang CC, Borten MA, Pereira EJ, Atkins KA, Janes KA. Dev Cell. 2017 Nov 20;43(4):418-435.e13. doi: 10.1016/j.devcel.2017.10.027. PubMed 29161592.
Backbone
  Vector backbone: pEN_TTmiRc2
  Backbone manufacturer: Addgene #83274
  Backbone size w/o insert (bp): 4496
  Total vector size (bp): 4257
  Modifications to backbone: 3xFLAG cloned in frame before restriction sites
  Vector type: entry vector for gateway cloning
Growth in bacteria
  Bacterial resistance: Gentamicin, 10 μg/mL
  Growth temperature: 37°C
  Growth strain: NEB Stable
  Copy number: Unknown
Gene/Insert
  Gene/Insert name: ID2
  Species: H. sapiens (human)
  Insert size (bp): 402
  GenBank ID: NM_002166
  Entrez Gene: ID2 (a.k.a. GIG8, ID2A, ID2H, bHLHb26)
  Promoter: TRE tight promoter
  Tag / fusion protein: 3xFLAG (N terminal on backbone)
  Cloning method: Restriction Enzyme; 5′ cloning site SpeI (unknown if destroyed); 3′ cloning site MfeI (unknown if destroyed)
  Sequencing primers: 5′ pCEP-fwd
Resource information
  A portion of this plasmid was derived from a plasmid made by: PCR cloned from Thermo Open Biosystems Human ORFeome version 5.1 #1362
Terms and licenses: Academic/Nonprofit Terms; Industry Terms: Not Available to Industry
Depositor comments: Gateway entry vector for expression of 3xFLAG ID2 (human)
How to cite: pEN_TT 3xFLAG ID2 was a gift from Kevin Janes (Addgene plasmid # 98390 ; http://n2t.net/addgene:98390 ; RRID:Addgene_98390)
