>Addgene plasmid #98390 | pEN_TT 3xFLAG ID2 | depositor partial sequence | sequence record 180504 | Orfeome_ID2
ATGAAAGCCTTCAGTCCCGTGAGGTCCGTTAGGAAAAACAGCCTGTCGGACCACAGCCTGGGCATCTCCC
GGAGCAAAACCCCTGTGGACGACCCGATGAGCCTGCTATACAACATGAACGACTGCTACTCCAAGCTCAA
GGAGCTGGTGCCCAGCATCCCCCAGAACAAGAAGGTGAGCAAGATGGAAATCCTGCAGCACGTCATCGAC
TACATCTTGGACCTGCAGATCGCCCTGGACTCGCATCCCACTATTGTCAGCCTGCATCACCAGAGACCCG
GGCAGAACCAGGCGTCCAGGACGCCGCTGACCACCCTCAACACGGATATCAGCATCCTGTCCTTGCAGGC
TTCTGAATTCCCTTCTGAGTTAATGTCAAATGACAGCAAAGCACTGTGTGGC
